Addgene plasmid #48866: pGGY001
Purpose: (Empty Backbone) Empty destination vector for creating a GreenGate plant transformation plasmid with the plant resistance cassette at the T-DNA right border.
Depositing lab: Jan Lohmann. Depositing organization: Universitaet Heidelberg. Publication: GreenGate - A Novel, Versatile, and Efficient Cloning System for Plant Transgenesis. Lampropoulos A, Sutikovic Z, Wenzl C, Maegele I, Lohmann JU, Forner J. PLoS One. 2013 Dec 20;8(12):e83043. doi: 10.1371/journal.pone.0083043. PubMed 24376629.
Backbone
  Vector backbone: pGreenII
  Backbone size (bp): 2492
  Vector type: Golden Gate compatible plant transformation vector
Growth in bacteria
  Bacterial resistance: Chloramphenicol and Gentamicin, 25 & 10 μg/mL
  Growth temperature: 37°C
  Growth strain: DB3.1
  Growth instructions: This plasmid should be grown at reduced gentamycin concentration (5 µg/mL).
  Copy number: High Copy
Gene/Insert
  Gene/Insert name: None
Terms and licenses: Academic/Nonprofit Terms; Industry Terms: Not Available to Industry
Depositor comments: This plasmid is designed as destination vector for Golden Gate cloning using the BsaI enzyme. The 5' BsaI overhang can be exchanged using KpnI and EcoRI. The 3' BsaI overhang can be exchanged using XhoI and XbaI. There is also a a NotI-PacI-SgsI-SfaAI-KpnI MCS in front of the A-overhang and an XbaI-PaeI MCS after the G-overhang. Please note that a transposon insertion is present in the chloramphenicol resistance promoter. This insertion does not interfere with plasmid function. There is an additional BsaI site at bp# 1889-1894 which is irrelevant for GreenGate reactions with this plasmid. Plasmid Features (listed as bp in full plasmid sequence): BsaI site #1 = 640-650bp transposon integration = 747-2077bp BsaI site #2 = 3414-3419bp
How to cite: pGGY001 was a gift from Jan Lohmann (Addgene plasmid # 48866 ; http://n2t.net/addgene:48866 ; RRID:Addgene_48866)
