[The description below was written by a language model from this plasmid's Addgene catalogue record and pLannotate feature annotations shown in this document.]
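Description:
pGGY001 is an empty destination vector of the GreenGate system, a Golden Gate (BsaI-based) cloning platform for assembling plant transformation constructs. It is built on the small binary backbone pGreenII. This version is arranged so that the plant resistance cassette of the finished assembly ends up next to the T-DNA right border. The backbone carries a high-copy ColE1/pUC-type origin for propagation in E. coli, a pSa origin for replication in Agrobacterium (pGreen-type vectors rely on a helper plasmid for the pSa replicase), and a gentamicin acetyltransferase gene as the backbone selection marker.

Between the nopaline-type left and right T-DNA border repeats lies a counterselection stuffer flanked by two BsaI sites. It contains a chloramphenicol acetyltransferase gene and the ccdB toxin gene, together with short fragments annotated as lacZα, bom and PDK intron. Because ccdB kills ordinary E. coli strains, the empty vector is maintained in a ccdB-tolerant strain under chloramphenicol and gentamicin selection. In a GreenGate reaction the stuffer is replaced by the ordered set of modules, so only correctly recombined plasmids survive in standard hosts.

The depositor notes that the 5' (A) and 3' (G) BsaI overhangs can each be exchanged using flanking restriction sites, and that small multiple cloning sites sit outside both overhangs. An IS2 insertion sequence, annotated here through its transposition genes, has integrated into the chloramphenicol resistance promoter. It introduces an additional BsaI site, but the depositor reports that neither the insertion nor this site affects plasmid function or GreenGate assembly. The vector carries no insert of its own. Assembled products are intended for Agrobacterium-mediated plant transgenesis.
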