Features (pLannotate 1.2.2; 13 found; start..end, strand, type, name):
    534..556     +  misc_feature   LB T-DNA repeat: left border repeat from nopaline C58 T-DNA (truncated)
    657..731     +  intron         PDK intron (fragment): pdk; modified pyruvate orthophosphate dikinase intron from Flaveria trinervia 3.0
    761..1660    -  CDS            insD: INSD_ECOLX - Protein inferred from homology: Swiss-Prot protein existence level 3. Involved in the transposition of the insertion sequence IS2. From Escherichia coli.
   1624..1986    -  CDS            INC10_ECOLI: Protein inferred from homology: Swiss-Prot protein existence level 3. Involved in the transposition of the insertion sequence IS2. From Escherichia coli (strain K12).
   2117..2773    +  CDS            cat: CAT_ECOLX - Experimental evidence at protein level: Swiss-Prot protein existence level 1. This enzyme is an effector of chloramphenicol resistance in bacteria. From Escherichia coli. This protein is used as a marker in many commonly used cloning vectors, such as pACYC184.
   2795..3097    +  CDS            ccdB: CCDB_ECOLI - Also known as G, letB, letD. Experimental evidence at protein level: Swiss-Prot protein existence level 1. Toxic component of a type II toxin-antitoxin (TA) system, functioning in plasmid maintainence. Responsible for the post- segregational killing (PSK) of plasmid-free cells, also referred to as a plasmid addiction system. Half-life of over 2 hours. Cell killing by CcdB is accompanied by filamentation, defects in chromosome and plasmid segregation, defects in cell division, formation of anucleate cells, decreased DNA synthesis and plasmid loss. Interferes with the activity of DN
   3122..3274    +  CDS            lacZα (fragment): LacZα fragment of β-galactosidase; lacZ fragment
   3280..3368    -  misc_feature   bom (fragment): basis of mobility region from pBR322
   3469..3493    +  misc_feature   RB T-DNA repeat: right border repeat from nopaline C58 T-DNA
   3584..4172    -  rep_origin     ori: high-copy-number ColE1/pMB1/pBR322/pUC origin of replication
   4417..4950    -  CDS            GmR: gentamycin acetyltransferase; aacC1; confers resistance to gentamycin
   5135..5236    +  CDS            TRA2_ECOLX (fragment): Protein predicted: Swiss-Prot protein existence level 4. Required for transposition of transposon Tn903. From Escherichia coli.
   5241..407     +  rep_origin     pSa ori (across the origin): origin of replication from bacterial plasmid pSa
>Addgene plasmid #48866 | pGGY001 | depositor full sequence | sequence record 72689 | pGGY001 sequence 5269 bps
TTTTTATCCCCGGAAGCCTGTGGATAGAGGGTAGTTATCCACGTGAAACCGCTAATGCCCCGCAAAGCCT
TGATTCACGGGGCTTTCCGGCCCGCTCCAAAAACTATCCACGTGAAATCGCTAATCAGGGTACGTGAAAT
CGCTAATCGGAGTACGTGAAATCGCTAATAAGGTCACGTGAAATCGCTAATCAAAAAGGCACGTGAGAAC
GCTAATAGCCCTTTCAGATCAACAGCTTGCAAACACCCCTCGCTCCGGCAAGTAGTTACAGCAAGTAGTA
TGTTCAATTAGCTTTTCAATTATGAATATATATATCAATTATTGGTCGCCCTTGGCTTGTGGACAATGCG
CTACGCGCACCGGCTCCGCCCGTGGACAACCGCAAGCGGTTGCCCACCGTCGAGCGCCTTTGCCCACAAC
CCGGCGGCCGGCCGCAACAGATCGTTTTATAAATTTTTTTTTTTGAAAAAGAAAAAGCCCGAAAGGCGGC
AACCTCTCGGGCTTCTGGATTTCCGATCCCCGGAATTAGATCTTGGCAGGATATATTGTGGTGTAACGTT
CTCGAACTAGGCTCGGACGAAGTAAGCGGCCGCAACCTTAATTAAACACGGCGCGCCAACAGCGATCGCA
CCAGGTACCACCTTGAGACCGAATTCGCTTACTAAAAGCCAGATAACAGTATGCGTATTTGCGCGCTGAT
TTTTGCGGTATAAGAATATATACTGATATGTATACCCGAAGTATGTTGGATTTGCCCCTATATTTCCAGA
CATCTGTTATCACTTAACCCATTACAAGCCCGCTGCCGCAGATATTCCCGTGGCGAGCGATAACCCAGCG
CACTATGCGGATGCCATTCGTTATAATGCTCGAACGCCTCTGCAAGGTTCTTTGCTGCCGTTAACCCGTC
TGGTTTGGGCATGATACTGATGTAGTCACGCTTTATCGTTTTCACGAAGCTCTCTGCTATTCCGTTACTC
TCCGGACTCCGCACCGCCGTGTTCTTCGGTTCAAGTCCCAACATCCGGGCGAACTGGCGTGTTTCATTAG
CCCGGTAGCATGAACCATTATCCGTCAGCCACTCCACTGGAGACGACGGAAGATCGTTGCCGAAGCGGCG
TTCCACCGCTCCCAGCATGACGTCCTGTACTGTTTCACTGTTGAAGCCGCCGGTAGTGACCGCCCAGTGC
AGTGCCTCACGATCACAGCAGTCCAGCGCGAACGTGACACGCAGTCTCTCTCCGTTATCACAGCAGAACT
CGAACCCGTCAGAGCACCATCGCTGATTGCTTTCTTTCACGGCCACTCTGCCTGTATGTGCCCGTTTCGA
TGGCGGTACAGCAGGTTTTCGCTCAAGCAACAGCGCATTCTGGCGCATGATCCGGTAAACACGTTTGGCA
TTGATCGCAGGCATACCATCAAGTTCTGCCTGTCTGCGAAGCAGCGCCCATACCCGACGATAACCATACG
TTGGCAGCTCTCCGATAACATGGTGTATACGGAGAAGCACATCCGTATCATCAGTGTGACGACTGCGGCG
GCCATCCATCCAGTCATCGGTTCGTCTGAGAATGACGTGCAACTGCGCACGCGACACCCGGAGACAACGG
CTGACTAAGCTTACTCCCCATCCCCGGGCAATAAGGGCGCGTGCGCTATCCACTTTTTTGCCCGTCCATA
TTCAACGGCTTCTTTGAGGAGTTCATTTTCCATCGTTTTCTTGCCGAGCAGGCGCTGGAGTTCTTTAATC
TGCTTCATGGCGGCAGCAAGTTCAGAGGCAGGAACAACCTGTTCTCCGGCGGCGACAGCAGTAAGACTTC
CTTCCTGGTATTGCTTACGCCAGAGAAATAACTGGCTGGCTGCTACACCATGTTGCCGGGCAACGAGGGA
GACCGTCATCCCCGGTTCAAAGCTCTGCTGAACAATTGCGATCTTTTCCTGTGTGGTACGCCGTCTGCGT
TTCTCCGGCCCTAAGACATCAATCATCTGTTCTCCAATGACTAGTCTAAAAACTAGTATTAAGACTATCA
CTTATTTAAGTGATATTGGTTGTCTGGAGATTCAGGGGGCCAGTCTATATGTCAAAAAGAGGTGTGCTAA
GCTTAGGAGGTCAGCTATGGAGAAAAAAATCACTGGATATACCACCGTTGATATATCCCAATGGCATCGT
AAAGAACATTTTGAGGCATTTCAGTCAGTTGCTCAATGTACCTATAACCAGACCGTTCAGCTGGATATTA
CGGCCTTTTTAAAGACCGTAAAGAAAAATAAGCACAAGTTTTATCCGGCCTTTATTCACATTCTTGCCCG
CCTGATGAATGCTCATCCGGAGTTCCGTATGGCAATGAAAGACGGTGAGCTGGTGATATGGGATAGTGTT
CACCCTTGTTACACCGTTTTCCATGAGCAAACTGAAACGTTTTCATCGCTCTGGAGTGAATACCACGACG
ATTTCCGGCAGTTTCTACACATATATTCGCAAGATGTGGCGTGTTACGGTGAAAACCTGGCCTATTTCCC
TAAAGGGTTTATTGAGAATATGTTTTTCGTCTCAGCCAATCCCTGGGTGAGTTTCACCAGTTTTGATTTA
AACGTGGCCAATATGGACAACTTCTTCGCCCCCGTTTTCACCATGGGCAAATATTATACGCAAGGCGACA
AGGTGCTGATGCCGCTGGCGATTCAGGTTCATCATGCCGTTTGTGATGGCTTCCATGTCGGCAGAATGCT
TAATGAATTACAACAGTACTGCGATGAGTGGCAGGGCGGGGCGTAAGAGCTCAGGAGGACAGCTATGCAG
TTTAAGGTTTACACCTATAAAAGAGAGAGCCGTTATCGTCTGTTTGTGGATGTACAGAGTGATATTATTG
ACACGCCCGGGCGACGGATGGTGATCCCCCTGGCCAGTGCACGTCTGCTGTCAGATAAAGTCTCCCGTGA
ACTTTACCCAGTGGTGCATATCGGGGATGAAAGCTGGCGCATGATGACCACCGATATGGCCAGTGTGCCA
GTCTCCGTTATCGGGGAAGAAGTGGCTGATCTCAGCCACCGCGAAAATGACATCAAAAACGCCATTAACC
TGATGTTCTGGGGAATATAAACTAGTAGGAGGTAATCAATGCTGGCCGTCGTTTTACAACGTCGTGACTG
GGAAAACCCTGGCGTTACCCAACTTAATCGCCTTGCAGCACATCCCCCTTTCGCCAGCTGGCGTAATAGC
GAAGAGGCCCGCACCGATCGCCCTTCCCAACAGTTGCGCAGCCTGAATGGCGAATGGCGCCTGATGCGGT
ATTTTCTCCTTACGCATCTGTGCGGTATTTCACACCGCATATGGTGCACTCTCAGTACAATCTGCTCTGA
TGCCGCATGATCATCTGGCGGACCTCTTCGGAGGTCCGCTTTTTTTTCTCGAGGGTCTCAGTATTCTAGA
CCAAGCATGCACAGCTGGCGTTCTCAGCCAGATCCCCTTGACAGGATATATTGGCGGGTAAACTAAGTCG
CTGTATGTGTTTGTTTGAGATCTCATGTGAGCAAAAGGCCAGCAAAAGGCCAGGAACCGTAAAAAGGCCG
CGTTGCTGGCGTTTTTCCATAGGCTCCGCCCCCCTGACGAGCATCACAAAAATCGACGCTCAAGTCAGAG
GTGGCGAAACCCGACAGGACTATAAAGATACCAGGCGTTTCCCCCTGGAAGCTCCCTCGTGCGCTCTCCT
GTTCCGACCCTGCCGCTTACCGGATACCTGTCCGCCTTTCTCCCTTCGGGAAGCGTGGCGCTTTCTCATA
GCTCACGCTGTAGGTATCTCAGTTCGGTGTAGGTCGTTCGCTCCAAGCTGGGCTGTGTGCACGAACCCCC
CGTTCAGCCCGACCGCTGCGCCTTATCCGGTAACTATCGTCTTGAGTCCAACCCGGTAAGACACGACTTA
TCGCCACTGGCAGCAGCCACTGGTAACAGGATTAGCAGAGCGAGGTATGTAGGCGGTGCTACAGAGTTCT
TGAAGTGGTGGCCTAACTACGGCTACACTAGAAGAACAGTATTTGGTATCTGCGCTCTGCTGAAGCCAGT
TACCTTCGGAAGAAGAGTTGGTAGCTCTTGATCCGGCAAACAAACCACCGCTGGTAGCGGTGGTTTTTTT
GTTTGCAAGCAGCAGATTACGCGCAGAAAAAAAGGATCTCAAGAAGATCCTTTGATCTTTTCTACGGGGT
CTGACGCTCAGTGGAACGAAAACTCACGTTAAGGGATTTTGGTCATGAGATTATCAAAAAGGATCTTCAC
CTAGATCCTTTTAAATTAAAAATGAAGTTTTAAATCAATCTAAAGTATATATGTGTAACATTGGTCTAGT
GATTAGGGCCGCGGCGTTGTGACAATTTTTCCGAACAACTCCGCGGCCGCGAAGCGATCTCGGCTTGAAC
GAATTGTTAGGTGGCGGTACTTGGGTCGATATCAAAGTGCATCACTTCTTCCCGTATGCCCAACTTTGTA
TAGAGAGCCACTGCGGGATCGTCACCGTAATCTGCTTGCACGTAGATCACATAAGCACCAAGCGCGTTGG
CCTCATGCTTGAGGAGATTGATGAGCGCGGTGGCAATGCCTTGCCTCCGGTGCTCGCCGGAGACTGCGAG
ATCATAGATATAGATCTCACTACGCGCCTGCTCAAACTTTGGCAGAACGTAAGCCGCGAGAGCGCCAACA
ACCGCTTCTTGGTCGAAGGCAGCAAGCGCGATGAATGTCTTACTACGGAGCAAGTTCCCGAGGTAATCGG
AGTCCGGCTGATGTTGGGAGTAGGTGGCTACGTCTCCGAACTCACGACCGAAAAGATCAAGAGCAGCCCT
CATGGATTTGACTTGGTCAGGGCCGAGCCTACATGTGCGAATGATGCCCATACTTGAGCCACCTAACTTT
GTTTTAGGGCGACTGCCCTGCTGCGTAACATCGTTGCTGCTGCGTAACATAACACCCCTTGTATTACTGT
TTATGTAAGCAGACAGTTTTATTGTTCATGATGATATATTTTTATCTTGTGCAATGTAACATCAGAGATT
TTGAGACACAACGTGGCTTTGTTGAATAAATCGAACTTTTGCTGAGTTGAAGGATCAGATCACGCATCTT
CCCGACAACGCAGACCGTTCCGTGGCAAAGCAAAAGTTCAAAATCACCAACTGGTCCACCTACAACAAAG
CTCTCATCAACCGTGGCTCCCTCACTTTCTGGCTGGATGATGGGGCGATTCAGGCGATCCCCATCCAACA
GCCCGCCGTCGAGCGGGCT
