>Addgene plasmid #48866 | pGGY001 | addgene partial sequence | sequence record 72475 | pBR322ori-F 5'-GGGAAACGCCTGGTATCTTT-3'
TCTGACTTGAGCGTCGATTTTTGTGATGCTCGTCAGGGGGGCGGAGCCTATGGAAAAACGCCAGCAACGC
GGCCTTTTTACGGTTCCTGGCCTTTTGCTGGCCTTTTGCTCACATGAGATCTCAAACAAACACATACAGC
GACTTAGTTTACCCGCCAATATATCCTGTCAAGGGGATCTGGCTGAGAACGCCAGCTGTGCATGCTTGGT
CTAGAATACTGAGACCCTCGAGAAAAAAAAGCGGACCTCCGAAGAGGTCCGCCAGATGATCATGCGGCAT
CAGAGCAGATTGTACTGAGAGTGCACCATATGCGGTGTGAAATACCGCACAGATGCGTAAGGAGAAAATA
CCGCATCAGGCGCCATTCGCCATTCAGGCTGCGCAACTGTTGGGAAGGGCGATCGGTGCGGGCCTCTTCG
CTATTACGCCAGCTGGCGAAAGGGGGATGTGCTGCAAGGCGATTAAGTTGGGTAACGCCAGGGTTTTCCC
AGTCACGACGTTGTAAAACGACGGCCAGCATTGATTACCTCCTACTAGTTTATATTCCCCAGAACATCAG
GTTAATGGCGTTTTTGATGTCATTTTCGCGGTGGCTGAGATCAGCCACTTCTTCCCCGATAACGGAGACT
GGCACACTGGCCATATCGGTGGTCATCATGCGCCAGCTTTCATCCCCGATATGCACCACTGGGTAAAGTT
CACGGGAGACTTTATCTGACAGCAGACGTGCACTGGCCAGGGGGATCACCATCCGTCGCCCGGGCGTGTC
AATAATATCACTCTGTACATCCACAAACAGACGATAACGGCTCTCTCTTTTATAGGTGTAAACCTTAAAC
TGCATAGCTGTCCTCCTGAGCTCTTACGCCCCGCCCTGCCACTCATCGCAGTACTGTTGTAATTCATTAA
GCATTCTGCCGAC
