>Addgene plasmid #48866 | pGGY001 | addgene partial sequence | sequence record 72570 | CAT-R 5'-GCAACTGACTGAAATGCCTC-3'
ATCAACGGTGGTATATCCAGTGATTTTTTTCTCCATAGCTGACCTCCTAAGCTTAGCACACCTCTTTTTG
ACATATAGACTGGCCCCCTGAATCTCCAGACAACCAATATCACTTAAATAAGTGATAGTCTTAATACTAG
TTTTTAGACTAGTCATTGGAGAACAGATGATTGATGTCTTAGGGCCGGAGAAACGCAGACGGCGTACCAC
ACAGGAAAAGATCGCAATTGTTCAGCAGAGCTTTGAACCGGGGATGACGGTCTCCCTCGTTGCCCGGCAA
CATGGTGTAGCAGCCAGCCAGTTATTTCTCTGGCGTAAGCAATACCAGGAAGGAAGTCTTACTGCTGTCG
CCGCCGGAGAACAGGTTGTTCCTGCCTCTGAACTTGCTGCCGCCATGAAGCAGATTAAAGAACTCCAGCG
CCTGCTCGGCAAGAAAACGATGGAAAATGAACTCCTCAAAGAAGCCGTTGAATATGGACGGGCAAAAAAG
TGGATAGCGCACGCGCCCTTATTGCCCGGGGATGGGGAGTAAGCTTAGTCAGCCGTTGTCTCCGGGTGTC
GCGTGCGCAGTTGCACGTCATTCTCAGACGAACCGATGACTGGATGGATGGCCGCCGCAGTCGTCACACT
GATGATACGGATGTGCTTCTCCGTATACACCATGTTATCGGAGAGCTGCCAACGTATGGTTATCGTCGGG
TATGGGCGCTGCTTCGCAGACAGGCAGAACTTGATGGTATGCCTGCGATCAATGCCAAACGTGTTTACCG
GATCATGCGCCAGAATGCGCTGTTGCTTGAGCGAAAACCTGCTGTACCGCCATCGAAACGGGCACATACA
GGCAGAGTGGCCGTGAAAGAAAGCAATCA
