>Addgene plasmid #48866 | pGGY001 | depositor partial sequence | sequence record 72781 | pGGY001 sequence 2990 bps
GATCTTGGCAGGATATATTGTGGTGTAACGTTCTCGAACTAGGCTCGGACGAAGTAAGCGGCCGCAACCT
TAATTAAACACGGCGCGCCAACAGCGATCGCACCAGGTACCACCTTGAGACCGAATTCGCTTACTAAAAG
CCAGATAACAGTATGCGTATTTGCGCGCTGATTTTTGCGGTATAAGAATATATACTGATATGTATACCCG
AAGTATGTTGGATTTGCCCCTATATTTCCAGACATCTGTTATCACTTAACCCATTACAAGCCCGCTGCCG
CAGATATTCCCGTGGCGAGCGATAACCCAGCGCACTATGCGGATGCCATTCGTTATAATGCTCGAACGCC
TCTGCAAGGTTCTTTGCTGCCGTTAACCCGTCTGGTTTGGGCATGATACTGATGTAGTCACGCTTTATCG
TTTTCACGAAGCTCTCTGCTATTCCGTTACTCTCCGGACTCCGCACCGCCGTGTTCTTCGGTTCAAGTCC
CAACATCCGGGCGAACTGGCGTGTTTCATTAGCCCGGTAGCATGAACCATTATCCGTCAGCCACTCCACT
GGAGACGACGGAAGATCGTTGCCGAAGCGGCGTTCCACCGCTCCCAGCATGACGTCCTGTACTGTTTCAC
TGTTGAAGCCGCCGGTAGTGACCGCCCAGTGCAGTGCCTCACGATCACAGCAGTCCAGCGCGAACGTGAC
ACGCAGTCTCTCTCCGTTATCACAGCAGAACTCGAACCCGTCAGAGCACCATCGCTGATTGCTTTCTTTC
ACGGCCACTCTGCCTGTATGTGCCCGTTTCGATGGCGGTACAGCAGGTTTTCGCTCAAGCAACAGCGCAT
TCTGGCGCATGATCCGGTAAACACGTTTGGCATTGATCGCAGGCATACCATCAAGTTCTGCCTGTCTGCG
AAGCAGCGCCCATACCCGACGATAACCATACGTTGGCAGCTCTCCGATAACATGGTGTATACGGAGAAGC
ACATCCGTATCATCAGTGTGACGACTGCGGCGGCCATCCATCCAGTCATCGGTTCGTCTGAGAATGACGT
GCAACTGCGCACGCGACACCCGGAGACAACGGCTGACTAAGCTTACTCCCCATCCCCGGGCAATAAGGGC
GCGTGCGCTATCCACTTTTTTGCCCGTCCATATTCAACGGCTTCTTTGAGGAGTTCATTTTCCATCGTTT
TCTTGCCGAGCAGGCGCTGGAGTTCTTTAATCTGCTTCATGGCGGCAGCAAGTTCAGAGGCAGGAACAAC
CTGTTCTCCGGCGGCGACAGCAGTAAGACTTCCTTCCTGGTATTGCTTACGCCAGAGAAATAACTGGCTG
GCTGCTACACCATGTTGCCGGGCAACGAGGGAGACCGTCATCCCCGGTTCAAAGCTCTGCTGAACAATTG
CGATCTTTTCCTGTGTGGTACGCCGTCTGCGTTTCTCCGGCCCTAAGACATCAATCATCTGTTCTCCAAT
GACTAGTCTAAAAACTAGTATTAAGACTATCACTTATTTAAGTGATATTGGTTGTCTGGAGATTCAGGGG
GCCAGTCTATATGTCAAAAAGAGGTGTGCTAAGCTTAGGAGGTCAGCTATGGAGAAAAAAATCACTGGAT
ATACCACCGTTGATATATCCCAATGGCATCGTAAAGAACATTTTGAGGCATTTCAGTCAGTTGCTCAATG
TACCTATAACCAGACCGTTCAGCTGGATATTACGGCCTTTTTAAAGACCGTAAAGAAAAATAAGCACAAG
TTTTATCCGGCCTTTATTCACATTCTTGCCCGCCTGATGAATGCTCATCCGGAGTTCCGTATGGCAATGA
AAGACGGTGAGCTGGTGATATGGGATAGTGTTCACCCTTGTTACACCGTTTTCCATGAGCAAACTGAAAC
GTTTTCATCGCTCTGGAGTGAATACCACGACGATTTCCGGCAGTTTCTACACATATATTCGCAAGATGTG
GCGTGTTACGGTGAAAACCTGGCCTATTTCCCTAAAGGGTTTATTGAGAATATGTTTTTCGTCTCAGCCA
ATCCCTGGGTGAGTTTCACCAGTTTTGATTTAAACGTGGCCAATATGGACAACTTCTTCGCCCCCGTTTT
CACCATGGGCAAATATTATACGCAAGGCGACAAGGTGCTGATGCCGCTGGCGATTCAGGTTCATCATGCC
GTTTGTGATGGCTTCCATGTCGGCAGAATGCTTAATGAATTACAACAGTACTGCGATGAGTGGCAGGGCG
GGGCGTAAGAGCTCAGGAGGACAGCTATGCAGTTTAAGGTTTACACCTATAAAAGAGAGAGCCGTTATCG
TCTGTTTGTGGATGTACAGAGTGATATTATTGACACGCCCGGGCGACGGATGGTGATCCCCCTGGCCAGT
GCACGTCTGCTGTCAGATAAAGTCTCCCGTGAACTTTACCCAGTGGTGCATATCGGGGATGAAAGCTGGC
GCATGATGACCACCGATATGGCCAGTGTGCCAGTCTCCGTTATCGGGGAAGAAGTGGCTGATCTCAGCCA
CCGCGAAAATGACATCAAAAACGCCATTAACCTGATGTTCTGGGGAATATAAACTAGTAGGAGGTAATCA
ATGCTGGCCGTCGTTTTACAACGTCGTGACTGGGAAAACCCTGGCGTTACCCAACTTAATCGCCTTGCAG
CACATCCCCCTTTCGCCAGCTGGCGTAATAGCGAAGAGGCCCGCACCGATCGCCCTTCCCAACAGTTGCG
CAGCCTGAATGGCGAATGGCGCCTGATGCGGTATTTTCTCCTTACGCATCTGTGCGGTATTTCACACCGC
ATATGGTGCACTCTCAGTACAATCTGCTCTGATGCCGCATGATCATCTGGCGGACCTCTTCGGAGGTCCG
CTTTTTTTTCTCGAGGGTCTCAGTATTCTAGACCAAGCATGCACAGCTGGCGTTCTCAGCCAGATCCCCT
TGACAGGATATATTGGCGGGTAAACTAAGTCGCTGTATGTGTTTGTTTGA
